Addgene plasmid #29447: pMAX deltaN-ERG
Depositing lab: Valeri Vasioukhin. Depositing organization: Fred Hutchinson Cancer Center. Publication: A causal role for ERG in neoplastic transformation of prostate epithelium. Klezovitch O, Risk M, Coleman I, Lucas JM, Null M, True LD, Nelson PS, Vasioukhin V. Proc Natl Acad Sci U S A. 2008 Feb 12. 105(6):2105-10. 10.1073/pnas.0711711105 PubMed 18245377.
Backbone
  Vector backbone: pMAX-DEST
  Backbone manufacturer: Amaxa
  Backbone size w/o insert (bp): 2800
  Vector type: Mammalian Expression
Growth in bacteria
  Bacterial resistance: Kanamycin, 50 μg/mL
  Growth temperature: 37°C
  Growth strain: DH5alpha
  Copy number: High Copy
Gene/Insert
  Gene/Insert name: ERG
  Species: H. sapiens (human)
  Insert size (bp): 1500
  Mutation: Deletion of first 33 aa of ERG
  Entrez Gene: ERG (a.k.a. LMPHM14, erg-3, p55)
  Cloning method: Gateway Cloning; 5′ cloning site SpeI (not destroyed); 3′ cloning site NotI (not destroyed)
  Sequencing primers: 5′ CMV-Fwd
Terms and licenses: Academic/Nonprofit Terms; Industry Terms: Not Available to Industry
Depositor comments: PCR fragment amplified using IMAGE clone 6052140. Cloned into pCR8/GW/TOPO and then moved to pMAX-DEST using Gateway. For transient expression of human deltaN-ERG. Has endogenous stop codon (no V5).
How to cite: pMAX deltaN-ERG was a gift from Valeri Vasioukhin (Addgene plasmid # 29447 ; http://n2t.net/addgene:29447 ; RRID:Addgene_29447)
