[The description below was written by a language model from this plasmid's Addgene catalogue record.]
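Description:
pMAX deltaN-ERG is a mammalian expression plasmid for transient expression of an N-terminally truncated form of the human ETS-family transcription factor ERG. It is built on pMAX-DEST, a Gateway destination version of the compact Amaxa pMAX backbone (about 2.8 kb without insert). It is maintained in E. coli as a high-copy plasmid under kanamycin selection. The record does not name a mammalian selection marker, which fits the depositor's stated purpose of transient rather than stable expression. The promoter is also not stated explicitly, although listing a CMV forward primer for sequencing suggests that the insert lies downstream of a CMV promoter.

The insert is roughly 1.5 kb and encodes human ERG lacking its first 33 amino acids. It was amplified by PCR from an IMAGE cDNA clone, captured in the pCR8/GW/TOPO entry vector, and then transferred into pMAX-DEST by Gateway recombination. SpeI and NotI sites flank the insert at the 5′ and 3′ ends and remain intact. The coding sequence keeps its endogenous stop codon, so translation ends before the vector's V5 epitope and the protein is made untagged.

The associated publication examines a causal role for ERG in neoplastic transformation of prostate epithelium. In that setting, the plasmid is suited to transfecting cultured mammalian cells to study how expression of the truncated ERG protein affects cell behaviour and gene regulation. No feature table was supplied, so details of the origin of replication, polyadenylation signal and other backbone elements cannot be confirmed from the record.
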