>Addgene plasmid #29447 | pMAX deltaN-ERG | addgene partial sequence | sequence record 34315 | 29447 with CMV-F
CGAGGTGTTAGTGAACCGTCAGATCACTAGTAGCTTTATTGCGGTAGTTTATCACAGTTAAATTGCTAAC
GCAGTCAGTGCTCGACTGATCACAGGTAAGTATCAAGGTTACAAGACAGGTTTAAGGAGGCCAATAGAAA
CTGGGCTTGTCGAGACAGAGAAGATTCTTGCGTTTCTGATAGGCACCTATTGGTCTTACTGACATCCACT
TTGCCTTTCTCTCCACAGGGGTACCGAAGCCGCTAGTCCAGTGTGGTGGAATTCTGCAGATATCAACAAG
TTTGTACAAAAAAGCAGGCTCCGAATTCGCCCTTGACTAGTGAGATGACCGCGTCCTCCTCCAGCGACTA
TGGACAGACTTCCAAGATGAGCCCACGCGTCCCTCAGCAGGATTGGCTGTCTCAACCCCCAGCCAGGGTC
ACCATCAAAATGGAATGTAACCCTAGCCAGGTGAATGGCTCAAGGAACTCTCCTGATGAATGCAGTGTGG
CCAAAGGCGGGAAGATGGTGGGCAGCCCAGACACCGTTGGGATGAACTACGGCAGCTACATGGAGGAGAA
GCACATGCCACCCCCAAACATGACCACGAACGAGCGCAGAGTTATCGTGCCAGCAGATCCTACGCTATGG
AGTACAGACCATGTGCGGCAGTGGCTGGAGTGGGCGGTGAAAGAATATGGCCTTCCAGACGTCAACATCT
TGTTATTCCAGAACATCGATGGGAAGGAACTGTGCAAGATGACCAAGGACGACTTCCAGAGGCTCACCCC
CAGCTACAATGCCGACATCCTTCTCTCACATCTCCACTACCTCAGAGAGACTCCTCTTCCACATTTGACT
TCAGATGATGTTGATAAAGCCTTACAAAACTCTCCACGGTTAAATGCATGCTAGAAACACAGGGGGTGCA
GCTTTTATTTTCCCAAATACTTCAGTATATCCTGAAGCTACGCAAAGAATACAACTAGG
